>Addgene plasmid #167643 | pKP1416 | addgene full sequence | sequence record 339580 | Addgene NGS Result
ATCGATGCATAATGTGCCTGTCAAATGGACGAAGCAGGGATTCTGCAAACCCTATGCTACTCCGTCAAGC
CGTCAATTGTCTGATTCGTTACCAATTATGACAACTTGACGGCTACATCATTCACTTTTTCTTCACAACC
GGCACGGAACTCGCTCGGGCTGGCCCCGGTGCATTTTTTAAATACCCGCGAGAAATAGAGTTGATCGTCA
AAACCAACATTGCGACCGACGGTGGCGATAGGCATCCGGGTGGTGCTCAAAAGCAGCTTCGCCTGGCTGA
TACGTTGGTCCTCGCGCCAGCTTAAGACGCTAATCCCTAACTGCTGGCGGAAAAGATGTGACAGACGCGA
CGGCGACAAGCAAACATGCTGTGCGACGCTGGCGATATCAAAATTGCTGTCTGCCAGGTGATCGCTGATG
TACTGACAAGCCTCGCGTACCCGATTATCCATCGGTGGATGGAGCGACTCGTTAATCGCTTCCATGCGCC
GCAGTAACAATTGCTCAAGCAGATTTATCGCCAGCAGCTCCGAATAGCGCCCTTCCCCTTGCCCGGCGTT
AATGATTTGCCCAAACAGGTCGCTGAAATGTGGCTGGTGCGCTTCATCCGGGCGAAAGAACCCCGTATTG
GCAAATATTGACGGCCAGTTAAGCCATTCATGCCAGTAGGCGCGCGGACGAAAGTAAACCCACTGGTGAT
ACCATTCGCGAGCCTCCGGATGACGACCGTAGTGATGAATCTCTCCTGGCGGGAACAGCAAAATATCACC
CGGTCGGCAAACAAATTCTCGTCCCTGATTTTTCACCACCCCCTGACCGCGAATGGTGAGATTGAGAATA
TAACCTTTCATTCCCAGCGGTCGGTCGATAAAAAAATCGAGATAACCGTTGGCCTCAATCGGCGTTAAAC
CCGCCACCAGATGGGCATTAAACGAGTATCCCGGCAGCAGGGGATCATTTTGCGCTTCAGCCATACTTTT
CATACTCCCGCCATTCAGAGAAGAAACCAATTGTCCATATTGCATCAGACATTGCCGTCACTGCGTCTTT
TACTGGCTCTTCTCGCTAACCAAACCGGTAACCCCGCTTATTAAAAGCATTCTGTAACAAAGCGGGACCA
AAGCCATGACAAAAACGCGTAACAAAAGTGTCTATAATCACGGCAGAAAAGTCCACATTGATTATTTGCA
CGGCGTCACACTTTGCTATGCCATAGCATTTTTATCCATAAGATTAGCGGATCCTACCTGACGCTTTTTA
TCGCAACTCTCTACTGTTTCTCCATACCCGTTTTTTTGGGCTAGCAGGAGGAATTCACCATGAACAAGAA
GATTCATTCCCTGGCCTTGTTGGTCAATCTGGGGATTTATGGGGTAGCGCAGGCACAAGAGCCGACCGAT
ACTCCTGTTTCACATGACGATACTATTGTCGTTTGCGCCGCCGAGCAGAACTTACAGGCGCCTGGCGTTT
CGACCATCACCGCAGATGAAATCCGCAAAAACCCGGTTGCCCGCGATGTGTCGAAGATCATCCGTACCAT
GCCAGGCGTTAACCTGACCGGTAACTCCACCAGTGGTCAGCGTGGGAATAACCGACAGATTGATATTCGC
GGTATGGGTCCGGAAAACACGCTGATTTTGATTGACGGCAAGCCGGTAAGCAGCCGTAACTCGGTGCGTC
AGGGCTGGCGTGGCGAGCGCGATACCCGTGGTGATACTTCCTGGGTGCCACCTGAAATGATTGAACGTAT
TGAAGTTCTGCGTGGTCCGGCAGCTGCGCGTTATGGCAACGGCGCGGCGGGCGGCGTGGTTAACATCATT
ACCAAAAAAGGCAGCGGCGAGTGGCACGGCTCCTGGGACGCATATTTCAATGCGCCAGAACATAAAGAGG
AAGGTGCCACCAAACGCACTAACTTTAGCCTGACCGGTCCGCTGGGCGACGAATTCAGCTTCCGTTTGTA
TGGCAACCTCGACAAAACCCAGGCTGACGCGTGGGATATCAACCAGGGCCATCAGTCCGCGCGTGCCGGA
ACGTATGCCACGACGTTACCAGCCGGGCGCGAAGGGGTAATCAACAAAGATATTAATGGCGTGGTGCGCT
GGGATTTCGCGCCATTGCAATCGCTGGAACTGGAAGCAGGTTACAGCCGCCAGGGTAACCTGTATGCGGG
CGACACCCAGAATACCAACTCCGATTCCTATACCCGCTCGAAATATGGCGATGAAACCAACCGTCTGTAT
CGCCAGAACTACGCGCTGACCTGGAACGGTGGCTGGGATAACGGCGTGACCACCAGCAACTGGGTGCAGT
ACGAACACACCCGTAACTCGCGTATTCCGGAAGGTCTGGCGGGCGGTACCGAAGGGAAATTTAACGAAAA
AGCGACACAGGATTTCGTCGATATCGATCTTGATGACGTGATGCTGCACAGCGAAGTTAACCTGCCGATT
GATTTCCTCGTTAACCAGACGCTGACGCTGGGTACGGAGTGGAATCAGCAACGGATGAAGGACTTAAGTT
CCAACACCCAGGCACTGACCGGAACGAATACCGGTGGCGCTATTGATGGCGTGAGTACCACCGACCGTAG
CCCGTATTCAAAAGCAGAAATTTTCTCGCTGTTTGCCGAAAACAACATGGAGCTGACTGACAGCACCATC
GTAACGCCGGGGCTGCGTTTCGATCATCACAGTATTGTCGGCAATAACTGGAGCCCGGCGCTGAACATAT
CGCAAGGTTTAGGCGATGACTTCACGCTGAAAATGGGCATCGCCCGTGCTTATAAAGCGCCGAGCCTGTA
CCAGACTAACCCGAACTACATTCTCTACAGTAAAGGTCAGGGTTGCTATGCCAGCGCGGGCGGCTGCTAT
CTGCAAGGTAACGATGACCTGAAAGCAGAAACCAGCATCAACAAAGAGATTGGTCTGGAGTTCAAACGCG
ACGGGTGGCTGGCGGGCGTCACCTGGTTCCGTAACGATTATCGCAATAAGATTGAAGCGGGCTATGTGGC
TGTAGGGCAAAACGCAGTCGGCACCGATCTCTATCAGTGGGATAACGTGCCGAAAGCGGTGGTTGAAGGT
CTGGAAGGATCGTTAAACGTACCGGTTAGCGAAACGGTGATGTGGACCAATAACATCACTTATATGCTGA
AGAGTGAAAACAAAACCACGGGCGACCGTTTGTCGATCATCCCGGAGTATACGTTGAACTCAACGCTGAG
CTGGCAGGCACGGGAAGATTTGTCGATGCAAACGACCTTCACCTGGTACGGCAAGCAGCAGCCGAAGAAG
TACAACTATAAAGGTCAGCCAGCGGTTGGACCGGAAACCAAAGAAATTAGTCCTTACAGCATTGTTGGCC
TGAGCGCGACCTGGGATGTGACGAAGAATGTCAGTCTGACCGGCGGCGTGGACAATCTGTTCGACAAACG
TTTGTGGCGTGCGGGTAATGCCCAGACCACGGGCGATTTGGCAGGGGCCAACTATATCGCCGGTGCCGGG
GCGTATACCTATAACGAGCCGGGACGTACGTGGTATATGAGCGTAAACACCCACTTCTGATCATGGTACC
CGGGGATCCTCTAGAGTCGACCTGCAGGCATGCAAGCTTGGCTGTTTTGGCGGATGAGAGAAGATTTTCA
GCCTGATACAGATTAAATCAGAACGCAGAAGCGGTCTGATAAAACAGAATTTGCCTGGCGGCAGTAGCGC
GGTGGTCCCACCTGACCCCATGCCGAACTCAGAAGTGAAACGCCGTAGCGCCGATGGTAGTGTGGGGTCT
CCCCATGCGAGAGTAGGGAACTGCCAGGCATCAAATAAAACGAAAGGCTCAGTCGAAAGACTGGGCCTTT
CGTTTTATCTGTTGTTTGTCGGTGAACGCTCTCCTGAGTAGGACAAATCCGCCGGGAGCGGATTTGAACG
TTGCGAAGCAACGGCCCGGAGGGTGGCGGGCAGGACGCCCGCCATAAACTGCCAGGCATCAAATTAAGCA
GAAGGCCATCCTGACGGATGGCCTTTTTGCGTTTCTACAAACTCTTTTGTTTATTTTTCTAAATACATTC
AAATATGTATCCGCTCATGAGACAATAACCCTGATAAATGCTTCAATAATATTGAAAAAGGAAGAGTATG
AGTATTCAACATTTCCGTGTCGCCCTTATTCCCTTTTTTGCGGCATTTTGCCTTCCTGTTTTTGCTCACC
CAGAAACGCTGGTGAAAGTAAAAGATGCTGAAGATCAGTTGGGTGCACGAGTGGGTTACATCGAACTGGA
TCTCAACAGCGGTAAGATCCTTGAGAGTTTTCGCCCCGAAGAACGTTTTCCAATGATGAGCACTTTTAAA
GTTCTGCTATGTGGCGCGGTATTATCCCGTGTTGACGCCGGGCAAGAGCAACTCGGTCGCCGCATACACT
ATTCTCAGAATGACTTGGTTGAGTACTCACCAGTCACAGAAAAGCATCTTACGGATGGCATGACAGTAAG
AGAATTATGCAGTGCTGCCATAACCATGAGTGATAACACTGCGGCCAACTTACTTCTGACAACGATCGGA
GGACCGAAGGAGCTAACCGCTTTTTTGCACAACATGGGGGATCATGTAACTCGCCTTGATCGTTGGGAAC
CGGAGCTGAATGAAGCCATACCAAACGACGAGCGTGACACCACGATGCCTGTAGCAATGGCAACAACGTT
GCGCAAACTATTAACTGGCGAACTACTTACTCTAGCTTCCCGGCAACAATTAATAGACTGGATGGAGGCG
GATAAAGTTGCAGGACCACTTCTGCGCTCGGCCCTTCCGGCTGGCTGGTTTATTGCTGATAAATCTGGAG
CCGGTGAGCGTGGGTCTCGCGGTATCATTGCAGCACTGGGGCCAGATGGTAAGCCCTCCCGTATCGTAGT
TATCTACACGACGGGGAGTCAGGCAACTATGGATGAACGAAATAGACAGATCGCTGAGATAGGTGCCTCA
CTGATTAAGCATTGGTAACTGTCAGACCAAGTTTACTCATATATACTTTAGATTGATT
[125 nt withheld, positions 5029-5153]
C
[141 nt withheld, positions 5155-5295]
CCTTTGACGTTGGAGTCCACGTTCTTT
[37 nt withheld, positions 5323-5359]
ACCCTATCTCGGGCTATTCTTTTGATTTATAAGGGATTTTGCCGATTTCGGCCTATTGGTTAAAAAATGA
GCTGATTTAACAAAAATTTAACGCGAATTTTAACAAAATATTAACGTTTACAATTTAAAAGGATCTAGGT
GAAGATCCTTTTTGATAATCTCATGACCAAAATCCCTTAACGTGAGTTTTCGTTCCACTGAGCGTCAGAC
CCCGTAGAAAAGATCAAAGGATCTTCTTGAGATCCTTTTTTTCTGCGCGTAATCTGCTGCTTGCAAACAA
AAAAACCACCGCTACCAGCGGTGGTTTGTTTGCCGGATCAAGAGCTACCAACTCTTTTTCCGAAGGTAAC
TGGCTTCAGCAGAGCGCAGATACCAAATACTGTCCTTCTAGTGTAGCCGTAGTTAGGCCACCACTTCAAG
AACTCTGTAGCACCGCCTACATACCTCGCTCTGCTAATCCTGTTACCAGTGGCTGCTGCCAGTGGCGATA
AGTCGTGTCTTACCGGGTTGGACTCAAGACGATAGTTACCGGATAAGGCGCAGCGGTCGGGCTGAACGGG
GGGTTCGTGCACACAGCCCAGCTTGGAGCGAACGACCTACACCGAACTGAGATACCTACAGCGTGAGCTA
TGAGAAAGCGCCACGCTTCCCGAAGGGAGAAAGGCGGACAGGTATCCGGTAAGCGGCAGGGTCGGAACAG
GAGAGCGCACGAGGGAGCTTCCAGGGGGAAACGCCTGGTATCTTTATAGTCCTGTCGGGTTTCGCCACCT
CTGACTTGAGCGTCGATTTTTGTGATGCTCGTCAGGGGGGCGGAGCCTATGGAAAAACGCCAGCAACGCG
GCCTTTTTACGGTTCCTGGCCTTTTGCTGGCCTTTTGCTCACATGTTCTTTCCTGCGTTATCCCCTGATT
CTGTGGATAACCGTATTACCGCCTTTGAGTGAGCTGATACCGCTCGCCGCAGCCGAACGACCGAGCGCAG
CGAGTCAGTGAGCGAGGAAGCGGAAGAGCGCCTGATGCGGTATTTTCTCCTTACGCATCTGTGCGGTATT
TCACACCGCATAGGGTCATGGCTGCGCCCCGACACCCGCCAACACCCGCTGACGCGCCCTGACGGGCTTG
TCTGCTCCCGGCATCCGCTTACAGACAAGCTGTGACCGTCTCCGGGAGCTGCATGTGTCAGAGGTTTTCA
CCGTCATCACCGAAACGCGCGAGGCAGAAGGAGATGGCGCCCAACAGTCCCCCGGCCACGGGGCCTGCCA
CCATACCCACGCCGAAACAAGCGCTCATGAGCCCGAAGTGGCGAGCCCGATCTTCCCCATCGGTGATGTC
GGCGATATAGGCGCCAGCAACCGCACCTGTGGCGCCGGTGATGCCGGCCACGATGCGTCCGGCGTAGAGG
ATCTGCTCATGTTTGACAGCTTATC
Features (pLannotate 1.2.2; 15 found; start..end, strand, type, name):
     99..974     -  CDS            araC: ARAC_ECOLI - Experimental evidence at protein level: Swiss-Prot protein existence level 1. Transcription factor that regulates the expression of several genes involved in the transport and metabolism of L-arabinose (PubMed:4362626, PubMed:328165, PubMed:6251457, PubMed:2962192, PubMed:6319708, PubMed:2231717, PubMed:1447222). Functions both as a positive and a negative regulator (PubMed:328165, PubMed:6251457). In the presence of arabinose, activates the expression of the araBAD, araE, araFGH and araJ promoters (PubMed:4362626, PubMed:328165, PubMed:6251457, PubMed:2962192, PubMed:6319708, Pub
   1001..1285    +  promoter       araBAD promoter: araBAD; promoter of the L-arabinose operon of E. coli; the araC regulatory gene is transcribed in the opposite direction (Guzman et al., 1995)
   1320..3557    +  CDS            fepA: FEPA_ECOLI - Also known as fep, feuB. Experimental evidence at protein level: Swiss-Prot protein existence level 1. This protein is involved in the initial step of iron uptake by binding ferrienterobactin (Fe-ENT), an iron chelatin siderophore that allows E.coli to extract iron from the environment. FepA also acts as a receptor for colicins B and D. From Escherichia coli (strain K12).
   3565..3609    +  misc_feature   MCS (fragment): pUC18/19 multiple cloning site
   3693..3808    +  ncRNA          5S rRNA: Accession: RF00001 - 5S ribosomal RNA
   3812..3898    +  terminator     rrnB T1 terminator: Escherichia coli rrnB; transcription terminator T1 from the E. coli rrnB gene
   3990..4017    +  terminator     rrnB T2 terminator: transcription terminator T2 from the E. coli rrnB gene
   4036..4127    +  promoter       AmpR promoter: bla
   4128..4988    +  CDS            AmpR: β-lactamase; bla; confers resistance to ampicillin, carbenicillin, and related antibiotics
   5030..5410    +  rep_origin     M13 ori (sequence partly withheld): M13 bacteriophage origin of replication; arrow indicates direction of (+) strand synthesis
   5596..6184    +  rep_origin     ori: high-copy-number ColE1/pMB1/pBR322/pUC origin of replication
   6370..6421    -  misc_feature   bom (fragment): basis of mobility region from pBR322
   6537..6576    -  CDS            rop (fragment): Rop protein, which maintains plasmids at low copy number; rop
   6577..6762    -  CDS            TcR (fragment): tetracycline efflux protein; tet; confers resistance to tetracycline
   6772..6       +  promoter       tet promoter (fragment) (across the origin): E. coli promoter for tetracycline efflux protein gene
