[The description below was written by a language model from this plasmid's Addgene catalogue record and pLannotate feature annotations shown in this document.]
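Description:
pKP1416 is a bacterial expression plasmid built on the pBAD24 backbone that places a cysteine-substitution variant of the Escherichia coli fepA gene under arabinose control. The 6,784 nt sequence carries a divergently transcribed araC regulator gene next to the araBAD promoter, so that AraC activates transcription of the downstream insert in the presence of L-arabinose and represses it in its absence, giving tunable expression. The fepA coding sequence follows the promoter and is succeeded by a fragment of the pUC-type multiple cloning site, a 5S rRNA segment and the rrnB T1 and T2 transcription terminators. The plasmid is maintained through a ColE1/pMB1-type origin, recorded as high copy, and selected with ampicillin via the β-lactamase gene and its own promoter. An M13 phage origin is also present, along with nonfunctional remnants of pBR322 (fragments of bom, rop, the tetracycline resistance gene and its promoter).

FepA is the outer membrane receptor that binds ferric enterobactin in the first step of siderophore-mediated iron uptake, and it also serves as a receptor for colicins B and D. The insert here carries the T17C substitution. That numbering is not counted from the start codon, from which the same change is T39C. The construct derives from the parent plasmid pKP515 in the same collection. The stated purpose is simply to express FepA T17C; the associated study concerns identifying in vivo contact sites between TonB and FepA, which suggests the engineered cysteine serves as a site-specific probe of that interaction, though the record does not describe the assay. The 5′ cloning site used is recorded as unknown.
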