Addgene plasmid #167643: pKP1416
Purpose: Express FepA T17C . Please note that mutation numbers are not based on start codon of insert.
Depositing lab: Kathleen Postle. Depositing organization: Pennsylvania State University. Publication: Identification of New In Vivo TonB-FepA Rendezvous Sites. Postle K, Kho K, Gresock M, Ghosh J, Larsen R. bioRxiv 2021.12.08.471779 10.1101/2021.12.08.471779.
Backbone
  Vector backbone: pBAD24
  Vector type: Bacterial Expression
Growth in bacteria
  Bacterial resistance: Ampicillin, 100 μg/mL
  Growth temperature: 37°C
  Growth strain: DH5alpha
  Copy number: High Copy
Gene/Insert
  Gene/Insert name: fepA T17C
  Species: Escherichia coli
  Mutation: fepA with T17C mutation (Mutation is T39C based on start codon)
  Cloning method: Restriction Enzyme; 5′ cloning site Unknown (unknown if destroyed)
Terms and licenses: Academic/Nonprofit Terms; Industry Terms: Not Available to Industry
Depositor comments: The parent is pKP515 in this collection (PMID: 12218040)
How to cite: pKP1416 was a gift from Kathleen Postle (Addgene plasmid # 167643 ; http://n2t.net/addgene:167643 ; RRID:Addgene_167643)
